>Addgene plasmid #30698 | pCS2-F1-GCC | depositor partial sequence | sequence record 44532 | pCS2-F1-GCC sequence 267 bps
GGTACCCGCCCATATGCTTGCCCTGTCGAGTCCTGTGACCGCCGCTTCAGTGAGCGGGGAACACTGGCCC
GGCACATCCGGATTCACACAGGCCAGAAGCCCTTCCAGTGTCGCATCTGCATGAGGAACTTCAGCCAGTC
TGGTGACCTCACCCGCCACATCCGCACCCACACAGGCGAGAAGCCTTTTGCATGCGACATCTGCGGCAGG
AAGTTCGCGCGCAGCGACAACCTCTCTGAGCACACCAAGATCCACACAGGTGGATCC
