>Addgene plasmid #30698 | pCS2-F1-GCC | addgene partial sequence | sequence record 44533 | SP6 5'-ATTTAGGTGACACTATAG-3'
GGATCTGCCACCATGGCTCCAAGAAGAAGCGTAAGGTAGACTACAAAGACCATGACGGTGATTATAAAGA
TCATGACATCGATTACAAGGATGACGATGACAAGGGTACCCGCCCATATGCTTGCCCTGTCGAGTCCTGT
GACCGCCGCTTCAGTGAGCGGGGAACACTGGCCCGGCACATCCGGATTCACACAGGCCAGAAGCCCTTCC
AGTGTCGCATCTGCATGAGGAACTTCAGCCAGTCTGGTGACCTCACCCGCCACATCCGCACCCACACAGG
CGAGAAGCCTTTTGCATGCGACATCTGCGGCAGGAAGTTCGCGCGCAGCGACAACCTCTCTGAGCACACC
AAGATCCACACAGGTGGATCCCAACTAGTCAAAAGTGAACTGGAGGAGAAGAAATCTGAACTTCGTCATA
AATTGAAATATGTGCCTCATGAATATATTGAATTAATTGAAATTGCCAGAAATTCCACTCAGGATAGAAT
TCTTGAAATGAAGGTAATGGAATTTTTTATGAAAGTTTATGGATATAGAGGTAAACATTTGGGTGGATCA
AGGAAACCGGACGGAGCAATTTATACTGTCGGATCTCCTATTGATTACGGTGTGATCGTGGATACTAAAG
CTTATAGCGGAGGTTATAATCTGCCAATTGGCCAAGCAGATGAAATGCAAGACTATGTCGAAGAAAATCA
AACACGAAACAAACATATCAACCCTAATGAATGGTGGAAAGTCTATCCATCTTCTGTAACGGAATTTAAG
TTTTTATTTGTGAGTGGTCACTTTAAAGGAAACTACAAAGCTCAGCTTACACGATTAAATCATATCACTA
ATTGTAATG
