[The description below was written by a language model from this plasmid's Addgene catalogue record.]
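Description:
pCS2-F1-GCC is a pCS2-based plasmid catalogued as an mRNA production vector, part of a set of modules built for assembling zinc-finger nucleases (ZFNs) for use in zebrafish. It is maintained in E. coli as a high-copy plasmid under ampicillin selection. The record lists the backbone as about 6.1 kb without the insert. No feature table is provided, so the promoters, polyadenylation signal and origin are not documented here. The use of an SP6 primer for 5′ sequencing is consistent with the SP6 promoter that pCS2-family vectors generally carry upstream of the cloning site for in vitro transcription of mRNA.

The insert, F1 GCC, is a short 267 bp fragment cloned between KpnI and BamHI sites, both of which are retained, so the module can be excised or exchanged. It carries an N-terminal FLAG tag for detecting the encoded protein. From the name and the associated work on modularly assembled ZFNs, the insert most likely encodes a zinc-finger module for the finger 1 position of an array that recognises the DNA triplet GCC, although the record does not spell this out. The record also does not say whether a FokI nuclease domain or a nuclear localisation signal is present in the backbone. Zebrafish is listed as the species, which probably reflects the intended experimental organism rather than the origin of the engineered finger.

Constructs of this kind serve as archive components. Individual fingers of defined triplet specificity are combined into multi-finger arrays targeting a chosen genomic site, and mRNA transcribed from the assembled nucleases is introduced into zebrafish embryos to generate targeted gene lesions.
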