Addgene plasmid #30698: pCS2-F1-GCC
Depositing lab: Nathan Lawson & Scot Wolfe. Depositing organization: University of Massachusetts, Worcester. Publication: Evaluation and application of modularly assembled zinc-finger nucleases in zebrafish. Zhu C, Smith T, McNulty J, Rayla AL, Lakshmanan A, Siekmann AF, Buffardi M, Meng X, Shin J, Padmanabhan A, Cifuentes D, Giraldez AJ, Look AT, Epstein JA, Lawson ND, Wolfe SA. Development. 2011 Oct;138(20):4555-64. 10.1242/dev.066779 PubMed 21937602.
Backbone
  Vector backbone: pCS2
  Backbone size w/o insert (bp): 6141
  Vector type: mRNA production
Growth in bacteria
  Bacterial resistance: Ampicillin, 100 μg/mL
  Growth temperature: 37°C
  Growth strain: DH5alpha
  Growth instructions: XL1Blue
  Copy number: High Copy
Gene/Insert
  Gene/Insert name: F1 GCC
  Species: D. rerio (zebrafish)
  Insert size (bp): 267
  Tag / fusion protein: FLAG (N terminal on insert)
  Cloning method: Restriction Enzyme; 5′ cloning site KpnI (not destroyed); 3′ cloning site BamHI (not destroyed)
  Sequencing primers: 5′ SP6; 3′ GTAATACGACTCACTATAGTT
Terms and licenses: Academic/Nonprofit Terms; Industry Terms: Not Available to Industry
How to cite: pCS2-F1-GCC was a gift from Nathan Lawson & Scot Wolfe (Addgene plasmid # 30698 ; http://n2t.net/addgene:30698 ; RRID:Addgene_30698)
